>Addgene plasmid #214383 | pMK453 (BSD-P2A-dTAG-mCherry) | addgene full sequence | sequence record 426354 | Addgene NGS Result
CTG
[124 nt withheld, positions 4-127]
C
[91 nt withheld, positions 129-219]
A
[49 nt withheld, positions 221-269]
CCTTTGACGTTGGAGTCCACGTTCTTT
[37 nt withheld, positions 297-333]
ACCCTATCTCGGTCTATTCTTTTGATTTATAAGGGATTTTGCCGATTTCGGCCTATTGGTTAAAAAAATG
AGCTGATTTAACAAAAATTTAACGCGAATTTTAACAAAATATTAACGCTTACAATTTCCATTCGCCATTC
AGGCTGCGCAACTGTTGGGAAGGGCGATCGGTGCGGGCCTCTTCGCTATTACGCCAGCTGGCGAAAGGGG
GATGTGCTGCAAGGCGATTAAGTTGGGTAACGCCAGGGTTTTCCCAGTCACGACGTTGTAAAACGACGGC
CAGTGAGCGCGCGTAATACGACTCACTATAGGGCGAATTGGGTACCGGGCCCCCCCTCGAGGTCGACGGT
ATCGATAAGCTTGATATCGCCACCATGGCCAAGCCTTTGTCTCAAGAAGAATCCACCCTCATTGAAAGAG
CAATGGCTACAATCAACAGCATCCCCATCTCTGAAGACTACAGCGTCGCCAGCGCAGCTCTCTCTAGCGA
CGGCCGCATCTTCACTGGTGTCAATGTATATCATTTTACTGGGGGACCTTGTGCAGAACTCGTGGTGCTG
GGCACTGCTGCTGCTGCGGCAGCTGGCAACCTGACTTGTATCGTCGCGATCGGAAATGAGAACAGGGGCA
TCTTGAGCCCCTGCGGACGGTGCCGACAGGTGCTTCTCGATCTGCATCCTGGGATCAAAGCCATAGTGAA
GGACAGTGATGGACAGCCGACGGCAGTTGGGATTCGTGAATTGCTGCCCTCTGGTTATGTGTGGGAGGGC
TCAGGAAGCGGAGCTACTAACTTCAGCCTGCTGAAGCAGGCTGGAGACGTGGAGGAGAACCCTGGACCTA
GATCTGGAGTGCAGGTGGAAACCATCTCCCCAGGAGACGGGCGCACCTTCCCCAAGCGCGGCCAGACCTG
CGTGGTGCACTACACCGGGATGCTTGAAGATGGAAAGAAAGTTGATTCCTCCCGGGACAGAAACAAGCCC
TTTAAGTTTATGCTAGGCAAGCAGGAGGTGATCCGAGGCTGGGAAGAAGGGGTTGCCCAGATGAGTGTGG
GTCAGAGAGCCAAACTGACTATATCTCCAGATTATGCCTATGGTGCCACTGGGCACCCAGGCATCATCCC
ACCACATGCCACTCTCGTCTTCGATGTGGAGCTTCTAAAACTGGAAGGCGGCGCTAGCATGGTGAGCAAG
GGCGAGGAGGATAACATGGCCATCATCAAGGAGTTCATGCGCTTCAAGGTGCACATGGAGGGCTCCGTGA
ACGGCCACGAGTTCGAGATCGAGGGCGAGGGCGAGGGCCGCCCCTACGAGGGCACCCAGACCGCCAAGCT
GAAGGTGACCAAGGGTGGCCCCCTGCCCTTCGCCTGGGACATCCTGTCCCCTCAGTTCATGTACGGCTCC
AAGGCCTACGTGAAGCACCCCGCCGACATCCCCGACTACTTGAAGCTGTCCTTCCCCGAGGGCTTCAATT
GGGAGCGCGTGATGAACTTCGAGGACGGCGGCGTGGTGACCGTGACCCAGGACTCCTCCCTGCAGGACGG
CGAGTTCATCTACAAGGTGAAGCTGCGCGGCACCAACTTCCCCTCCGACGGCCCCGTAATGCAGTGTCGT
ACCATGGGCTGGGAGGCCTCCACTGAGCGGATGTACCCCGAGGACGGCGCCCTGAAGGGCGAGATCAAGC
AGAGGCTGAAGCTGAAGGACGGCGGCCACTACGACGCTGAGGTCAAGACCACCTACAAGGCCAAGAAGCC
CGTGCAGCTGCCCGGCGCCTACAACGTCGACATCAAGTTGGACATCCTTTCCCACAACGAGGACTACACC
ATCGTGGAACAGTACGAACGCGCCGAGGGCCGCCACTCCACCGGCGGCATGGACGAGCTGTACAAGGGCG
CTGGTGCAGGCGCCGGATCCACTAGTTCTAGAGCGGCCGCCACCGCGGTGGAGCTCCAGCTTTTGTTCCC
TTTAGTGAGGGTTAATTGCGCGCTTGGCGTAATCATGGTCATAGCTGTTTCCTGTGTGAAATTGTTATCC
GCTCACAATTCCACACAACATACGAGCCGGAAGCATAAAGTGTAAAGCCTGGGGTGCCTAATGAGTGAGC
TAACTCACATTAATTGCGTTGCGCTCACTGCCCGCTTTCCAGTCGGGAAACCTGTCGTGCCAGCTGCATT
AATGAATCGGCCAACGCGCGGGGAGAGGCGGTTTGCGTATTGGGCGCTCTTCCGCTTCCTCGCTCACTGA
CTCGCTGCGCTCGGTCGTTCGGCTGCGGCGAGCGGTATCAGCTCACTCAAAGGCGGTAATACGGTTATCC
ACAGAATCAGGGGATAACGCAGGAAAGAACATGTGAGCAAAAGGCCAGCAAAAGGCCAGGAACCGTAAAA
AGGCCGCGTTGCTGGCGTTTTTCCATAGGCTCCGCCCCCCTGACGAGCATCACAAAAATCGACGCTCAAG
TCAGAGGTGGCGAAACCCGACAGGACTATAAAGATACCAGGCGTTTCCCCCTGGAAGCTCCCTCGTGCGC
TCTCCTGTTCCGACCCTGCCGCTTACCGGATACCTGTCCGCCTTTCTCCCTTCGGGAAGCGTGGCGCTTT
CTCATAGCTCACGCTGTAGGTATCTCAGTTCGGTGTAGGTCGTTCGCTCCAAGCTGGGCTGTGTGCACGA
ACCCCCCGTTCAGCCCGACCGCTGCGCCTTATCCGGTAACTATCGTCTTGAGTCCAACCCGGTAAGACAC
GACTTATCGCCACTGGCAGCAGCCACTGGTAACAGGATTAGCAGAGCGAGGTATGTAGGCGGTGCTACAG
AGTTCTTGAAGTGGTGGCCTAACTACGGCTACACTAGAAGAACAGTATTTGGTATCTGCGCTCTGCTGAA
GCCAGTTACCTTCGGAAAAAGAGTTGGTAGCTCTTGATCCGGCAAACAAACCACCGCTGGTAGCGGTGGT
TTTTTTGTTTGCAAGCAGCAGATTACGCGCAGAAAAAAAGGATCTCAAGAAGATCCTTTGATCTTTTCTA
CGGGGTCTGACGCTCAGTGGAACGAAAACTCACGTTAAGGGATTTTGGTCATGAGATTATCAAAAAGGAT
CTTCACCTAGATCCTTTTAAATTAAAAATGAAGTTTTAAATCAATCTAAAGTATATATGAGTAAACTTGG
TCTGACAGTTACCAATGCTTAATCAGTGAGGCACCTATCTCAGCGATCTGTCTATTTCGTTCATCCATAG
TTGCCTGACTCCCCGTCGTGTAGATAACTACGATACGGGAGGGCTTACCATCTGGCCCCAGTGCTGCAAT
GATACCGCGAGACCCACGCTCACCGGCTCCAGATTTATCAGCAATAAACCAGCCAGCCGGAAGGGCCGAG
CGCAGAAGTGGTCCTGCAACTTTATCCGCCTCCATCCAGTCTATTAATTGTTGCCGGGAAGCTAGAGTAA
GTAGTTCGCCAGTTAATAGTTTGCGCAACGTTGTTGCCATTGCTACAGGCATCGTGGTGTCACGCTCGTC
GTTTGGTATGGCTTCATTCAGCTCCGGTTCCCAACGATCAAGGCGAGTTACATGATCCCCCATGTTGTGC
AAAAAAGCGGTTAGCTCCTTCGGTCCTCCGATCGTTGTCAGAAGTAAGTTGGCCGCAGTGTTATCACTCA
TGGTTATGGCAGCACTGCATAATTCTCTTACTGTCATGCCATCCGTAAGATGCTTTTCTGTGACTGGTGA
GTACTCAACCAAGTCATTCTGAGAATAGTGTATGCGGCGACCGAGTTGCTCTTGCCCGGCGTCAATACGG
GATAATACCGCGCCACATAGCAGAACTTTAAAAGTGCTCATCATTGGAAAACGTTCTTCGGGGCGAAAAC
TCTCAAGGATCTTACCGCTGTTGAGATCCAGTTCGATGTAACCCACTCGTGCACCCAACTGATCTTCAGC
ATCTTTTACTTTCACCAGCGTTTCTGGGTGAGCAAAAACAGGAAGGCAAAATGCCGCAAAAAAGGGAATA
AGGGCGACACGGAAATGTTGAATACTCATACTCTTCCTTTTTCAATATTATTGAAGCATTTATCAGGGTT
ATTGTCTCATGAGCGGATACATATTTGAATGTATTTAGAAAAATAAACAAATAGGGGTTCCGCGCACATT
TCCCCGAAAAGTGCCAC
Features (pLannotate 1.2.2; 16 found; start..end, strand, type, name):
      4..362     +  rep_origin     f1 ori (sequence partly withheld): f1 bacteriophage origin of replication; arrow indicates direction of (+) strand synthesis
    464..619     -  CDS            lacZα (fragment): LacZα fragment of β-galactosidase; lacZ fragment
    627..645     +  promoter       T7 promoter: promoter for bacteriophage T7 RNA polymerase
    654..702     -  misc_feature   MCS (fragment): pBluescript multiple cloning site
    708..1104    +  CDS            BSD (fragment): blasticidin S deaminase; Aspergillus terreus BSD; confers resistance to blasticidin
   1179..1499    +  CDS            DmrB: F36V mutant of FK506-binding protein FKBP12 binds synthetic ligands that do not bind wild-type FKBP
   1512..2219    +  CDS            mCherry2: mCherry2 is a basic (constitutively fluorescent) red fluorescent protein published in 2017, derived from Discosoma sp.. It has very low acid sensitivity.
   2238..2279    -  misc_feature   MCS (fragment): pBluescript multiple cloning site
   2292..2310    -  promoter       T3 promoter: promoter for bacteriophage T3 RNA polymerase
   2355..2371    -  protein_bind   lac operator: The lac repressor binds to the lac operator to inhibit transcription in E. coli. This inhibition can be relieved by adding lactose or isopropyl-β-D-thiogalactopyranoside (IPTG). lac repressor encoded by lacI
   2379..2409    -  promoter       lac promoter: promoter for the E. coli lac operon
   2424..2445    -  protein_bind   CAP binding site: CAP binding activates transcription in the presence of cAMP. E. coli catabolite activator protein
   2458..2550    -  CDS            lacI (fragment): lac repressor; lacI; The lac repressor binds to the lac operator to inhibit transcription in E. coli. This inhibition can be relieved by adding lactose or isopropyl-β-D-thiogalactopyranoside (IPTG).
   2733..3321    -  rep_origin     ori: high-copy-number ColE1/pMB1/pBR322/pUC origin of replication
   3492..4352    -  CDS            AmpR: β-lactamase; bla; confers resistance to ampicillin, carbenicillin, and related antibiotics
   4353..4457    -  promoter       AmpR promoter: bla
