[The description below was written by a language model from this plasmid's Addgene catalogue record and pLannotate feature annotations shown in this document.]
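Description:
pMK453 (BSD-P2A-dTAG-mCherry) is a 4,480-nt pBluescript-based plasmid catalogued as a mammalian expression/CRISPR vector. It carries a tagging cassette rather than a complete expression unit. It is propagated in E. coli as a high-copy plasmid through the ColE1/pUC-type origin and selected with ampicillin via the AmpR (β-lactamase) gene and its bla promoter. The usual pBluescript elements remain around the insert: an f1 phage origin, a lacZα fragment, lac promoter/operator elements, flanking T7 and T3 promoters, and remnants of the multiple cloning site.

The insert sits between the MCS fragments and reads in a single orientation. It begins with the blasticidin S deaminase (BSD) coding sequence, followed by a gap that corresponds to the P2A self-cleaving peptide named in the construct title. Next come the FKBP12 F36V domain (annotated as DmrB), which is the dTAG degron, and then an mCherry-type red fluorescent protein that the annotation tool matched to mCherry2. No mammalian promoter, polyadenylation signal or homology arms are annotated. This fits use as a template or donor module for CRISPR-mediated knock-in, where expression would be driven by the endogenous locus once homology arms are added, although the record does not state this workflow. The order of the parts suggests N-terminal tagging: blasticidin resistance would be released at the P2A site and allow selection of edited cells, while dTAG-mCherry would stay fused to the target protein.

The F36V FKBP12 domain binds synthetic ligands that do not bind wild-type FKBP, so dTAG degrader compounds can trigger rapid depletion of the tagged protein, and mCherry allows the fusion's level and localisation to be monitored. The associated publication concerns degron-based protein knockdown systems, and the species listed are human and mouse.
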