Addgene plasmid #214383: pMK453 (BSD-P2A-dTAG-mCherry)
Depositing lab: Masato Kanemaki. Publication: Combination of AID2 and BromoTag expands the utility of degron-based protein knockdowns. Hatoyama Y, Islam M, Bond AG, Hayashi KI, Ciulli A, Kanemaki MT. EMBO Rep. 2024 Sep;25(9):4062-4077. doi: 10.1038/s44319-024-00224-4. Epub 2024 Aug 23. PubMed 39179892.
Backbone
  Vector backbone: pBluescript
  Vector type: Mammalian Expression, CRISPR
  Selectable markers: Blasticidin
Growth in bacteria
  Bacterial resistance: Ampicillin, 100 μg/mL
  Growth temperature: 37°C
  Growth strain: DH5alpha
  Copy number: High Copy
Gene/Insert
  Gene/Insert name: BSD-P2A-dTAG-mCherry
  Species: H. sapiens (human), M. musculus (mouse)
Terms and licenses: Academic/Nonprofit Terms; Industry Terms: Not Available to Industry
How to cite: pMK453 (BSD-P2A-dTAG-mCherry) was a gift from Masato Kanemaki (Addgene plasmid # 214383 ; http://n2t.net/addgene:214383 ; RRID:Addgene_214383)
